Addgene plasmid #91079: pMOD_B3200
Purpose: Module B, Promoter: none (begins with P2A to be fused to TALE-VPR_1), Gene: TALE-VPR_2 backbone with Esp3I ccdb cassette for repeat cloning, Terminator: HSP
Depositing lab: Daniel Voytas. Depositing organization: University of Minnesota. Publication: A multi-purpose toolkit to enable advanced genome engineering in plants. Cermak T, Curtin SJ, Gil-Humanes J, Cegan R, Kono TJY, Konecna E, Belanto JJ, Starker CG, Mathre JW, Greenstein RL, Voytas DF. Plant Cell. 2017 May 18. pii: tpc.00922.2016. doi: 10.1105/tpc.16.00922. PubMed 28522548.
Backbone
  Vector backbone: pMOD_B2000
  Vector type: TALEN
Growth in bacteria
  Bacterial resistance: Ampicillin, 100 μg/mL
  Growth temperature: 37°C
  Growth strain: ccdB Survival
  Copy number: High Copy
Gene/Insert
  Gene/Insert name: TALE-VPR_2 backbone with Esp3I ccdb cassette for repeat cloning
  Species: Synthetic
  Promoter: none (begins with P2A to be fused to TALE-VPR_1)
  Cloning method: Gibson Cloning
  Sequencing primers: 5′ unknown
Terms and licenses: Academic/Nonprofit Terms; Industry Terms: Not Available to Industry
How to cite: pMOD_B3200 was a gift from Daniel Voytas (Addgene plasmid # 91079 ; http://n2t.net/addgene:91079 ; RRID:Addgene_91079)
