[The description below was written by a language model from this plasmid's Addgene catalogue record and pLannotate feature annotations shown in this document.]
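Description:
pMOD_B3200 is a "module B" plasmid from a modular plant genome engineering toolkit, built on the pMOD_B2000 backbone and catalogued as a TALEN-type vector, although its payload is a TALE-based transcriptional activator scaffold rather than a nuclease. It is a high-copy E. coli plasmid of about 6 kb with a ColE1/pUC-type origin and a β-lactamase gene under its own promoter for ampicillin selection. Because it carries a functional ccdB toxin gene, the unmodified plasmid has to be maintained in a ccdB-tolerant strain.

The insert has no promoter of its own. It opens with a P2A ribosomal-skipping sequence, intended to be joined in frame behind a first TALE-VPR coding unit (TALE-VPR_1) from another module, so that two activators can be produced as separate polypeptides from a single transcript. Downstream of the P2A comes a 3xFLAG epitope tag and then the TALE N-terminal region, annotated by homology to Xanthomonas AvrXa10. In place of the DNA-binding repeat array sits a ccdB cassette (with a ccdA fragment) that, according to the record, is flanked by Esp3I sites. Type IIS cloning of a custom repeat array replaces the toxin gene, giving counter-selection against uncut plasmid in ordinary strains. The TALE C-terminal region (annotated as AvrBs3-like) follows and is fused to the tripartite VPR activation domain: VP16-derived repeats, the human RELA/p65 activation region and the Epstein-Barr virus Rta activation domain. The unit ends with the Arabidopsis HSP18.2 terminator. A short PDK intron fragment annotated next to the ccdB cassette is probably incidental. Once repeats are installed and the module is assembled with its partners, the construct serves for programmable activation of target genes in plants.
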