Features (pLannotate 1.2.2; 14 found; start..end, strand, type, name):
     80..668     +  rep_origin     ori: high-copy-number ColE1/pMB1/pBR322/pUC origin of replication
    863..884     +  CDS            P2A (fragment): 2A peptide from porcine teschovirus-1 polyprotein Eukaryotic ribosomes fail to insert a peptide bond between the Gly and Pro residues, yielding separate polypeptides.
    895..960     +  CDS            3xFLAG: three tandem FLAG® epitope tags, followed by an enterokinase cleavage site
    997..1728    +  CDS            avrXa10 (fragment): AVX10_XANOO - Experimental evidence at protein level: Swiss-Prot protein existence level 1. Avirulence protein. Induces the hypersensitive response (HR)in rice plants carrying the resistance gene Xa10. Activity depends on the presence of the core repeat domains; replacement with repeat domains from other proteins (AvrBs3 of X.euvesicatoria (AC P14727) or AvrXa7 of this organism) does not elicit the HR. Probably acts as a transcription factor in its host plant (rice) to induce plant resistance or disease. From Xanthomonas oryzae pv. oryzae.
   1738..2040    -  CDS            ccdB: CCDB_ECOLI - Also known as G, letB, letD. Experimental evidence at protein level: Swiss-Prot protein existence level 1. Toxic component of a type II toxin-antitoxin (TA) system, functioning in plasmid maintainence. Responsible for the post- segregational killing (PSK) of plasmid-free cells, also referred to as a plasmid addiction system. Half-life of over 2 hours. Cell killing by CcdB is accompanied by filamentation, defects in chromosome and plasmid segregation, defects in cell division, formation of anucleate cells, decreased DNA synthesis and plasmid loss. Interferes with the activity of DN
   2045..2203    -  CDS            ccdA (fragment): CCDA_ECO57 - Also known as H, letA. Experimental evidence at protein level: Swiss-Prot protein existence level 1. Antitoxin component of a type II toxin-antitoxin (TA) system which inhibits the post-segregational killing (PSK) of plasmid-free cells, also referred to as a plasmid addiction system. Binds to and blocks the activity of CcdB; will also remove bound CcdB protein from the CcdB-GyrA complex by forming a CcdA-CcdB complex, a process termed rejuvenation. Functions as a transcriptional corepressor for the ccdAB operon, repression also requires CcdB (By similarity). From Escherichia coli
   2294..2359    -  intron         PDK intron (fragment): pdk; modified pyruvate orthophosphate dikinase intron from Flaveria trinervia 3.0
   2364..3014    +  CDS            avrBs3 (fragment): AVRB3_XANEU - Experimental evidence at protein level: Swiss-Prot protein existence level 1. Avirulence protein. Acts as a transcription factor in C.annuum plants. In susceptible plants lacking the Bs3 resistance gene induces expression of a number of genes, including genes homologous to a family of auxin-induced genes, alpha-expansin genes, pectate lyase, anthocyanidin glucoside rhamnosyl transferase and at least one transcription factor, UPA20. Their expression leads to plant hypertrophy in mesophyll cells, probably mainly mediated by UPA20 (PubMed:17962565). In resistant plants induces the h
   3144..3160    +  CDS            VP96 (fragment): 6 tandem repeats of the minimal activation domain of herpes simplex virus VP16 (Cheng et al., 2013)
   3225..4004    +  CDS            RELA (fragment): TF65_HUMAN - Also known as NFKB3. Experimental evidence at protein level: Swiss-Prot protein existence level 1. NF-kappa-B is a pleiotropic transcription factor present in almost all cell types and is the endpoint of a series of signal transduction events that are initiated by a vast array of stimuli related to many biological processes such as inflammation, immunity, differentiation, cell growth, tumorigenesis and apoptosis. NF-kappa-B is a homo- or heterodimeric complex formed by the Rel-like domain- containing proteins RELA/p65, RELB, NFKB1/p105, NFKB1/p50, REL and NFKB2/p52. The heterodime
   4023..4591    +  CDS            Rta AD (fragment): transcriptional activation domain from the human herpesvirus 4 (Epstein-Barr virus) replication and transcription activator Rta/BRLF1 (Hardwick et al., 1992; Chavez et al., 2015)
   4607..4855    +  terminator     HSP terminator: efficient transcription terminator from the Arabidopsis thaliana heat shock protein 18.2 gene (Nagaya et al., 2010)
   4923..5023    +  promoter       AmpR promoter: bla
   5024..5884    +  CDS            AmpR: β-lactamase; bla; confers resistance to ampicillin, carbenicillin, and related antibiotics
>Addgene plasmid #91079 | pMOD_B3200 | addgene full sequence | sequence record 182042 | Addgene NGS Result
GCCTTGACGGCAAAATCCCTTAACGTGAGTTTTCGTTCCACTGAGCGTCAGACCCCGTAGAAAAGATCAA
AGGATCTTCTTGAGATCCTTTTTTTCTGCGCGTAATCTGCTGCTTGCAAACAAAAAAACCACCGCTACCA
GCGGTGGTTTGTTTGCCGGATCAAGAGCTACTAACTCTTTTTCCGAAGGTAACTGGCTTCAGCAGAGCGC
AGATACCAAATACTGTTCTTCTAGTGTAGCCGTAGTTAGGCCACCACTTCAAGAACTCTGTAGCACCGCC
TACATACCTCGCTCTGCTAATCCTGTTACCAGTGGCTGCTGCCAGTGGCGATAAGTCGTGTCTTACCGGG
TTGGACTCAAGACGATAGTTACCGGATAAGGCGCAGCGGTCGGGCTGAACGGGGGGTTCGTGCTCACAGC
CCAGCTTGGAGCGAACGACCTACACCGAACTGAGATACCTACAGCGTGAGCTATGAGAAAGCGCCACGCT
TCCCGAAGGGAGAAAGGCGGACAGGTATCCGGTAAGCGGCAGGGTCGGAACAGGAGAGCGCACGAGGGAG
CTTCCAGGGGGAAACGCCTGGTATCTTTATAGTCCTGTCGGGTTTCGCCACCTCTGACTTGAGCGTCGAT
TTTTGTGATGCTCGTCAGGGGGGCGGAGCCTATGGAAAAACGCCAGCAACGCGGCCTTTTTACGGTTCCT
GGCCTTTTGCTGGCCTTTTGCTCACATGTTCTTTCCTGCGTTATCCCCTGATTCTGTGGATAACCGTATT
ACCGCCTTTGAGTGAGCTGATACCGCTCGCCGCAGCCGAACGACCGAGCGCAGCGAGTCAGTGAGCGAGG
AAGCGGAAGAGCGCCCACCTGCCAGGGGACGTGGAAGAAAACCCAGGGCCCATGGACTACAAAGACCATG
ACGGTGATTATAAAGATCATGACATCGATTACAAGGATGACGATGACAAGATGGCCCCCAAGAAGAAGAG
GAAGGTGGGCATTCACGGGGTGCCGGCTAGCGTGTCCCGGACCCGGCTGCCATCTCCCCCTGCGCCCTCT
CCTGCGTTCTCGGCGGGCAGCTTCAGCGATCTGCTCCGTCCGTTCGATCCGTCGCTTCTTGATACATCGC
TTCTTGATTCGATGCCTGCCGTCGGCACGCCGCATACAGCGGCTGCCCCAGCAGAGTGGGATGAGGCGCA
ATCGGCTCTGCGTGCAGCCGATGACCCGCCACCCACCGTGCGTGTCGCTGTCACTGCCGCGCGGCCGCCG
CGCGCCAAGCCGGCCCCGCGACGGCGTGCTGCGCAACCCTCCGACGCTTCGCCGGCCGCGCAGGTTGATC
TACGCACGCTCGGCTACAGTCAGCAGCAGCAAGAGAAGATCAAACCGAAGGTGCGTTCGACAGTGGCGCA
GCACCACGAGGCACTGGTGGGCCATGGGTTTACACACGCGCACATCGTTGCGCTCAGCCAACACCCGGCA
GCGTTAGGGACCGTCGCTGTCACGTATCAGCACATAATCACGGCGTTGCCAGAGGCGACACACGAAGACA
TCGTTGGCGTCGGCAAACAGTGGTCCGGCGCACGCGCCCTGGAGGCCTTGCTCACGGATGCGGGGGAGTT
GAGAGGTCCGCCGTTACAGTTGGACACAGGCCAACTTGTGAAGATTGCAAAACGTGGCGGCGTGACCGCA
ATGGAGGCAGTGCATGCATCGCGCAATGCACTGACGGGTGCCCCCCTGGAGACGTTATATTCCCCAGAAC
ATCAGGTTAATGGCGTTTTTGATGTCATTTTCGCGGTGGCTGAGATCAGCCACTTCTTCCCCGATAACGG
AAACCGGCACACTGGCCATATCGGTGGTCATCATGCGCCAGCTTTCATCCCCGATATGCACCACCGGGTA
AAGTTCACGGGAGACTTTATCTGACAGCAGACGTGCACTGGCCAGGGGGATCACCATCCGTCGCCCGGGC
GTGTCAATAATATCACTCTGTACATCCACAAACAGACGATAACGGCTCTCTCTTTTATAGGTGTAAACCT
TAAACTGCATTTCACCAGCCCCTGTTCTCGTCAGCAAAAGAGCCGTTCATTTCAATAAACCGGGCGACCT
CAGCCATCCCTTCCTGATTTTCCGCTTTCCAGCGTTCGGCACGCAGACGACGGGCTTCATTCTGCATGGT
TGTGCTTACCAGACCGGAGATATTGACATCATATATGCCTTGAGCAACTGATAGCTGTCGCTGTCAACTG
TCACTGTAATACGCTGCTTCATAGCATACCTCCTTTTGACATACTTCGGGTATACATATCAGTATATATT
CTTATACCGCAAAAATCAGCGCGCAAATACGCATACTGTTATCTGGCTTCGTCTCCAACGATCATCTGGT
GGCACTCGCGTGCCTCGGCGGACGTCCTGCCATGGATGCAGTGAAAAAGGGATTGCCGCACGCGCCGGAA
TTGATCAGAAGAGTCAATCGCCGTATTGGCGAACGCACGTCCCATCGCGTTGCCGACTACGCGCAAGTGG
TTCGCGTGCTGGAGTTTTTCCAGTGCCACTCCCACCCAGCGTACGCATTTGATGAGGCCATGACGCAGTT
CGGGATGAGCAGGAACGGGTTGGTACAGCTCTTTCGCAGAGTGGGCGTCACCGAACTCGAAGCCCGCGGT
GGAACGCTCCCCCCAGCCTCGCAGCGTTGGGACCGTATCCTCCAGGCATCAGGGATGAAAAGGGCCAAAC
CGTCCCCTACTTCAGCTCAAACACCGGATCAGGCGTCTTTGCATGCATTCGCCGATTCGCTGGAGCGTGA
CCTTGATGCGCCCAGCCCAATGCACGAGGGAGATCAGACGCGGGCAAGCAGCCGTAAACGGTCCCGATCG
GATCGTGCTGTCACCGGCCCCTCCGCACAGCAGGCTGTCGAGGTGCGCGTTCCCGAACAGCGCGATGCGC
TGCATTTGCCCCTCAGCTGGAGGGTAAAACGCCCGCGTACCAGGATCTGGGGCGGCCTCCCGGATCCGGG
TTCAGGACGGGCTGACGCATTGGACGATTTTGATCTGGATATGCTGGGAAGTGACGCCCTCGATGATTTT
GACCTTGACATGCTTGGTTCGGATGCCCTTGATGACTTTGACCTCGACATGCTCGGCAGTGACGCCCTTG
ATGATTTCGACCTGGACATGCTGATTAACTCTAGAAGTTCCGGATCTCCGAAAAAGAAACGCAAAGTTGG
TAGCCAGTACCTGCCCGACACCGACGACCGGCACCGGATCGAGGAAAAGCGGAAGCGGACCTACGAGACA
TTCAAGAGCATCATGAAGAAGTCCCCCTTCAGCGGCCCCACCGACCCTAGACCTCCACCTAGAAGAATCG
CCGTGCCCAGCAGATCCAGCGCCAGCGTGCCAAAACCTGCCCCCCAGCCTTACCCCTTCACCAGCAGCCT
GAGCACCATCAACTACGACGAGTTCCCTACCATGGTGTTCCCCAGCGGCCAGATCTCTCAGGCCTCTGCT
CTGGCTCCAGCCCCTCCTCAGGTGCTGCCTCAGGCTCCTGCTCCTGCACCAGCTCCAGCCATGGTGTCTG
CACTGGCTCAGGCACCAGCACCCGTGCCTGTGCTGGCTCCTGGACCTCCACAGGCTGTGGCTCCACCAGC
CCCTAAACCTACACAGGCCGGCGAGGGCACACTGTCTGAAGCTCTGCTGCAGCTGCAGTTCGACGACGAG
GATCTGGGAGCCCTGCTGGGAAACAGCACCGATCCTGCCGTGTTCACCGACCTGGCCAGCGTGGACAACA
GCGAGTTCCAGCAGCTGCTGAACCAGGGCATCCCTGTGGCCCCTCACACCACCGAGCCCATGCTGATGGA
ATACCCCGAGGCCATCACCCGGCTCGTGACAGGCGCTCAGAGGCCTCCTGATCCAGCTCCTGCCCCTCTG
GGAGCACCAGGCCTGCCTAATGGACTGCTGTCTGGCGACGAGGACTTCAGCTCTATCGCCGACATGGACT
TCTCCGCACTGCTGGGTAGCGGATCGGGATCTCGGGATTCCAGGGAAGGGATGTTTTTGCCGAAGCCTGA
GGCCGGCTCCGCTATTAGTGACGTGTTTGAGGGCCGCGAGGTGTGCCAGCCAAAACGAATCCGGCCATTT
CATCCTCCAGGAAGTCCATGGGCCAACCGCCCACTCCCCGCCAGCCTCGCACCAACACCAACCGGTCCAG
TACATGAGCCAGTCGGGTCACTGACCCCGGCACCAGTCCCTCAGCCACTGGATCCAGCGCCCGCAGTGAC
TCCCGAGGCCAGTCACCTGTTGGAGGATCCCGATGAAGAGACTAGCCAGGCTGTCAAAGCCCTTCGGGAG
ATGGCCGATACTGTGATTCCCCAGAAGGAAGAGGCTGCAATCTGTGGCCAAATGGACCTTTCCCATCCGC
CCCCAAGGGGCCATCTGGATGAGCTGACAACCACACTTGAGTCCATGACCGAGGATCTGAACCTGGACTC
ACCCCTGACCCCGGAATTGAACGAGATTCTGGATACCTTCCTGAACGACGAGTGCCTCTTGCATGCCATG
CATATCAGCACAGGACTGTCCATCTTCGACACATCTCTGTTCTAGATGACTCGAGATATGAAGATGAAGA
TGAAATATTTGGTGTGTCAAATAAAAAGCTTGTGTGCTTAAGTTTGTGTTTTTTTCTTGGCTTGTTGTGT
TATGAATTTGTGGCTTTTTCTAATATTAAATGAATGTAAGATCACATTATAATGAATAAACAAATGTTTC
TATAATCCATTGTGAATGTTTTGTTGGATCTCTTCTGCAGCATATAACTACTGTATGTGCTATGGTATGG
ACTATGGAATATGATTAAAGATAAGGAGCTCCGGTGACGCAGGTGATGAAAAGCCTTAGGGTCAGGTGGC
ACTTTTCGGGGAAATGTGCGATGAACCCCTATTTGTTTATTTTTCTAAATACATTCAAATATGTATCCGC
TAATGAGACAATAACCCTGATAAATGCTTCAATTATATTGAAAAAGGAAGAGTATGAGTATCCAACATTT
CCGTGTCGCCCTTATTCCCTTTTTTGCGGCCTTCTGCCTTCCTGTTTTTGCTCACCCAGAAACGCTGGTG
AAAGTAAAAGATGCTGAAGATCAGTTGGGTGCCCGAGTGGGTTACATTGAACTGGATCTCAACAGCGGCA
AAATCTTAGAGAGTTTTCGCCCCGAAGAACGCTTCCCAATGATGAGCACTTTCAAAGTTCTGCTATGTGG
CGCGGTGTTATCCCGTATTGATGCTGGGCAAGAGCAACTCGGTCGCCGCATACACTATTCTCAGAATGAC
TTGGTTGAGTATTCACCAGTCACAGAAAAGCATCTTACGGATGGCATGACAGTAAGAGAATTATGTAGTG
CTGCCATAACCATGAGTGATAACACTGCGGCCAACTTACTTCTGACAACGATTGGAGGACCGAAGGAGCT
AACCGCTTTTTTGCACAACATGGGGGATCATGTAACTCGCCTTGATCGTTGGGAACCGGAGCTGAATGAA
GCCATACCAAACGACGAGCGTGACACCACGATGCCTGTAGCAATGGCAACAACTCTCCGCAAACTATTAA
CTGGCGAACTACTTACTCTTGCTTCACGCCAGCAACTCATTGACTGGATGGAGGCGGACAAAGTTGCAGG
ACCACTTCTGCGCTCGGCACTTCCGGCTGGCTGGTTTATTGCTGATAAATCTGGAGCCGGTGAGCGTGGG
TCTCGCGGTATCATTGCAGCACTGGGGCCAGATGGTAAGCCCTCCCGTATCGTAGTTATCTACACGACGG
GGAGTCAGGCAACTATGGATGAACGAAATAGACAGATCGCTGAGATAGGTGCCTCACTGATTAAGCATTG
GTAACTGTCAGACGAAGGGAAATAAATAGTAGCCCGCCTGATGTGCGGGCTTTTTTTTGGTGGTGGTTAC
CAGTGTCGCTTAGCTACCGTAGGTCCTCTTAGGCGGTCCGATTAGCGACATAGTCATCAAT
